>Addgene plasmid #81666 | pDONR223_NRAS_p.Y64D | addgene full sequence | sequence record 166548 | Addgene NGS Result
TGAGCGTCAGACCCCGTAGAAAAGATCAAAGGATCTTCTTGAGATCCTTTTTTTCTGCGCGTAATCTGCT
GCTTGCAAACAAAAAAACCACCGCTACCAGCGGTGGTTTGTTTGCCGGATCAAGAGCTACCAACTCTTTT
TCCGAAGGTAACTGGCTTCAGCAGAGCGCAGATACCAAATACTGTTCTTCTAGTGTAGCCGTAGTTAGGC
CACCACTTCAAGAACTCTGTAGCACCGCCTACATACCTCGCTCTGCTAATCCTGTTACCAGTGGCTGCTG
CCAGTGGCGATAAGTCGTGTCTTACCGGGTTGGACTCAAGACGATAGTTACCGGATAAGGCGCAGCGGTC
GGGCTGAACGGGGGGTTCGTGCACACAGCCCAGCTTGGAGCGAACGACCTACACCGAACTGAGATACCTA
CAGCGTGAGCTATGAGAAAGCGCCACGCTTCCCGAAGGGAGAAAGGCGGACAGGTATCCGGTAAGCGGCA
GGGTCGGAACAGGAGAGCGCACGAGGGAGCTTCCAGGGGGAAACGCCTGGTATCTTTATAGTCCTGTCGG
GTTTCGCCACCTCTGACTTGAGCGTCGATTTTTGTGATGCTCGTCAGGGGGGCGGAGCCTATGGAAAAAC
GCCAGCAACGCGGCCTTTTTACGGTTCCTGGCCTTTTGCTGGCCTTTTGCTCACATGTTCTTTCCTGCGT
TATCCCCTGATTCTGTGGATAACCGTATTACCGCCTTTGAGTGAGCTGATACCGCTCGCCGCAGCCGAAC
GACCGAGCGCAGCGAGTCAGTGAGCGAGGAAGCGGAAGAGCGCCCAATACGCAAACCGCCTCTCCCCGCG
CGTTGGCCGATTCATTAATGCAGCTGGCACGACAGGTTTCCCGACTGGAAAGCGGGCAGTGAGCGCAACG
CAATTAATACGCGTACCGCTAGCCAGGAAGAGTTTGTAGAAACGCAAAAAGGCCATCCGTCAGGATGGCC
TTCTGCTTAGTTTGATGCCTGGCAGTTTATGGCGGGCGTCCTGCCCGCCACCCTCCGGGCCGTTGCTTCA
CAACGTTCAAATCCGCTCCCGGCGGATTTGTCCTACTCAGGAGAGCGTTCACCGACAAACAACAGATAAA
ACGAAAGGCCCAGTCTTCCGACTGAGCCTTTCGTTTTATTTGATGCCTGGCAGTTCCCTACTCTCGCGTT
AACGCTAGCATGGATGTTTTCCCAGTCACGACGTTGTAAAACGACGGCCAGTCTTAAGCTCGGGCCCCAA
ATAATGATTTTATTTTGACTGATAGTGACCTGTTCGTTGCAACAAATTGATGAGCAATGCTTTTTTATAA
TGCCAACTTTGTACAAAAAAGTTGGCACCATGACTGAGTACAAACTGGTGGTGGTTGGAGCAGGTGGTGT
TGGGAAAAGCGCACTGACAATCCAGCTAATCCAGAACCACTTTGTAGATGAATATGATCCCACCATAGAG
GATTCTTACAGAAAACAAGTGGTTATAGATGGTGAAACCTGTTTGTTGGACATACTGGATACAGCTGGAC
AAGAAGAGGACAGTGCCATGAGAGACCAATACATGAGGACAGGCGAAGGCTTCCTCTGTGTATTTGCCAT
CAATAATAGCAAGTCATTTGCGGATATTAACCTCTACAGGGAGCAGATTAAGCGAGTAAAAGACTCGGAT
GATGTACCTATGGTGCTAGTGGGAAACAAGTGTGATTTGCCAACAAGGACAGTTGATACAAAACAAGCCC
ACGAACTGGCCAAGAGTTACGGGATTCCATTCATTGAAACCTCAGCCAAGACCAGACAGGGTGTTGAAGA
TGCTTTTTACACACTGGTAAGAGAAATACGCCAGTACCGAATGAAAAAACTCAACAGCAGTGATGATGGG
ACTCAGGGTTGTATGGGATTGCCATGTGTGGTGATGTAATTGCCAACTTTCTTGTACAAAGTTGGCATTA
TAAGAAAGCATTGCTTATCAATTTGTTGCAACGAACAGGTCACTATCAGTCAAAATAAAATCATTATTTG
CCATCCAGCTGATATCCCCTATAGTGAGTCGTATTACATGGTCATAGCTGTTTCCTGGCAGCTCTGGCCC
GTGTCTCAAAATCTCTGATGTTACATTGCACAAGATAAAAATATATCATCATGCCTCCTCTAGACCAGCC
AGGACAGAAATGCCTCGACTTCGCTGCTACCCAAGGTTGCCGGGTGACGCACACCGTGGAAACGGATGAA
GGCACGAACCCAGTGGACATAAGCCTGTTCGGTTCGTAAGCTGTAATGCAAGTAGCGTATGCGCTCACGC
AACTGGTCCAGAACCTTGACCGAACGCAGCGGTGGTAACGGCGCAGTGGCGGTTTTCATGGCTTGTTATG
ACTGTTTTTTTGGGGTACAGTCTATGCCTCGGGCATCCAAGCAGCAAGCGCGTTACGCCGTGGGTCGATG
TTTGATGTTATGGAGCAGCAACGATGTTACGCAGCAGGGCAGTCGCCCTAAAACAAAGTTAAACATTATG
AGGGAAGCGGTGATCGCCGAAGTATCGACTCAACTATCAGAGGTAGTTGGCGTCATCGAGCGCCATCTCG
AACCGACGTTGCTGGCCGTACATTTGTACGGCTCCGCAGTGGATGGCGGCCTGAAGCCACACAGTGATAT
TGATTTGCTGGTTACGGTGACCGTAAGGCTTGATGAAACAACGCGGCGAGCTTTGATCAACGACCTTTTG
GAAACTTCGGCTTCCCCTGGAGAGAGCGAGATTCTCCGCGCTGTAGAAGTCACCATTGTTGTGCACGACG
ACATCATTCCGTGGCGTTATCCAGCTAAGCGCGAACTGCAATTTGGAGAATGGCAGCGCAATGACATTCT
TGCAGGTATCTTCGAGCCAGCCACGATCGACATTGATCTGGCTATCTTGCTGACAAAAGCAAGAGAACAT
AGCGTTGCCTTGGTAGGTCCAGCGGCGGAGGAACTCTTTGATCCGGTTCCTGAACAGGATCTATTTGAGG
CGCTAAATGAAACCTTAACGCTATGGAACTCGCCGCCCGACTGGGCTGGCGATGAGCGAAATGTAGTGCT
TACGTTGTCCCGCATTTGGTACAGCGCAGTAACCGGCAAAATCGCGCCGAAGGATGTCGCTGCCGACTGG
GCAATGGAGCGCCTGCCGGCCCAGTATCAGCCCGTCATACTTGAAGCTAGACAGGCTTATCTTGGACAAG
AAGAAGATCGCTTGGCCTCGCGCGCAGATCAGTTGGAAGAATTTGTCCACTACGTGAAAGGCGAGATCAC
CAAGGTAGTCGGCAAATAACCCTCGAGCCACCCATGACCAAAATCCCTTAACGTGAGTTACGCGTCGTTC
CAC
Features (pLannotate 1.2.2; 12 found; start..end, strand, type, name):
     39..627     +  rep_origin     ori: high-copy-number ColE1/pMB1/pBR322/pUC origin of replication
    810..902     +  CDS            lacI (fragment): lac repressor; lacI; The lac repressor binds to the lac operator to inhibit transcription in E. coli. This inhibition can be relieved by adding lactose or isopropyl-β-D-thiogalactopyranoside (IPTG).
    957..984     -  terminator     rrnB T2 terminator: transcription terminator T2 from the E. coli rrnB gene
   1116..1159    +  terminator     rrnB T1 terminator: Escherichia coli rrnB; transcription terminator T1 from the E. coli rrnB gene
   1206..1242    -  CDS            lacZα (fragment): LacZα fragment of β-galactosidase; lacZ fragment
   1259..1354    +  protein_bind   attL3: mutant version of attL; recombination site for the Gateway® LR reaction LR Clonase™
   1360..1926    +  CDS            NRAS: RASN_HUMAN - Also known as HRAS1. Experimental evidence at protein level: Swiss-Prot protein existence level 1. Ras proteins bind GDP/GTP and possess intrinsic GTPase activity. From Homo sapiens (Human).
   1934..2029    -  protein_bind   attL3: mutant version of attL; recombination site for the Gateway® LR reaction LR Clonase™
   2048..2066    -  promoter       T7 promoter: promoter for bacteriophage T7 RNA polymerase
   2256..2279    +  promoter       Pc promoter (fragment): intI1 (promoter lies within the coding sequence); class 1 integron promoter
   2455..2511    +  CDS            GmR (fragment): gentamycin acetyltransferase; aacC1; confers resistance to gentamycin
   2518..3309    +  CDS            SmR: aminoglycoside adenylyltransferase (Murphy, 1985); aadA; confers resistance to spectinomycin and streptomycin
