[The description below was written by a language model from this plasmid's Addgene catalogue record and pLannotate feature annotations shown in this document.]
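Description:
pDONR223_NRAS_p.Y64D is a Gateway entry clone built on the Invitrogen pDONR223 backbone, carrying the human NRAS open reading frame with a Y64D substitution. It is propagated in E. coli as a high-copy plasmid through a ColE1/pUC-type origin and is selected with spectinomycin, conferred by the aadA (SmR) aminoglycoside adenylyltransferase gene. That marker sits downstream of a fragment of the class 1 integron Pc promoter. The sequenced record is 3,363 nt. It also shows short remnants of lacI, lacZα and a gentamicin resistance gene; these annotations are fragments rather than functional genes.

The NRAS coding sequence (about 570 bp) is flanked on both sides by attL-type recombination sites. The annotation software labels both of these as attL3. These sites allow the insert to be moved by an LR Clonase reaction into any compatible Gateway destination vector. The entry clone has no promoter driving the insert, so expression depends on the destination vector chosen. The rrnB T1 and T2 terminators lie upstream of the cassette and insulate it from read-through transcription, and a T7 promoter is annotated on the reverse strand just beyond the 3′ att site. The ORF is in the "closed" configuration, with a stop codon immediately following the insert, so it will yield native or N-terminally tagged protein but cannot be fused to C-terminal tags.

NRAS encodes a small GTPase that binds GDP/GTP. This clone belongs to the Target Accelerator Plasmid Collection, a set of cancer-associated variant alleles assembled for systematic functional testing of rare mutations for oncogenic activity.
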