Addgene plasmid #81666: pDONR223_NRAS_p.Y64D
Purpose: Gateway Donor vector containing NRAS, part of the Target Accelerator Plasmid Collection.
Depositing lab: Jesse Boehm & William Hahn & David Root. Depositing organization: Broad Institute. Publication: Systematic Functional Interrogation of Rare Cancer Variants Identifies Oncogenic Alleles. Kim E, Ilic N, Shrestha Y, Zou L, Kamburov A, Zhu C, Yang X, Lubonja R, Tran N, Nguyen C, Lawrence MS, Piccioni F, Bagul M, Doench JG, Chouinard CR, Wu X, Hogstrom L, Natoli T, Tamayo P, Horn H, Corsello SM, Lage K, Root DE, Subramanian A, Golub TR, Getz G, Boehm JS, Hahn WC. Cancer Discov. 2016 Jul;6(7):714-26. doi: 10.1158/2159-8290.CD-16-0160. Epub 2016 May 4. PubMed 27147599.
Backbone
  Vector backbone: pDONR223
  Backbone manufacturer: Invitrogen
  Backbone size w/o insert (bp): 2790
  Vector type: Gateway Entry vector
Growth in bacteria
  Bacterial resistance: Spectinomycin, 50 μg/mL
  Growth temperature: 37°C
  Growth strain: DH5alpha
  Copy number: High Copy
Gene/Insert
  Gene/Insert name: NRAS (alt name: NM_002524.4)
  Species: H. sapiens (human)
  Mutation: Y64D
  Entrez Gene: NRAS (a.k.a. ALPS4, CMNS, KRAS, N-ras, NCMS, NRAS1, NS6)
  Promoter: None
  Cloning method: Gateway Cloning
  Sequencing primers: 5′ M13pUC-fwd; 3′ M13-Rev
Terms and licenses: Academic/Nonprofit Terms; Industry Terms: Not Available to Industry
Depositor comments: Closed state: stop codon immediately follows insert
How to cite: pDONR223_NRAS_p.Y64D was a gift from Jesse Boehm & William Hahn & David Root (Addgene plasmid # 81666 ; http://n2t.net/addgene:81666 ; RRID:Addgene_81666)
