>Addgene plasmid #81666 | pDONR223_NRAS_p.Y64D | depositor partial sequence | sequence record 154985 | Insert sequence
ATGACTGAGTACAAACTGGTGGTGGTTGGAGCAGGTGGTGTTGGGAAAAGCGCACTGACAATCCAGCTAA
TCCAGAACCACTTTGTAGATGAATATGATCCCACCATAGAGGATTCTTACAGAAAACAAGTGGTTATAGA
TGGTGAAACCTGTTTGTTGGACATACTGGATACAGCTGGACAAGAAGAGGACAGTGCCATGAGAGACCAA
TACATGAGGACAGGCGAAGGCTTCCTCTGTGTATTTGCCATCAATAATAGCAAGTCATTTGCGGATATTA
ACCTCTACAGGGAGCAGATTAAGCGAGTAAAAGACTCGGATGATGTACCTATGGTGCTAGTGGGAAACAA
GTGTGATTTGCCAACAAGGACAGTTGATACAAAACAAGCCCACGAACTGGCCAAGAGTTACGGGATTCCA
TTCATTGAAACCTCAGCCAAGACCAGACAGGGTGTTGAAGATGCTTTTTACACACTGGTAAGAGAAATAC
GCCAGTACCGAATGAAAAAACTCAACAGCAGTGATGATGGGACTCAGGGTTGTATGGGATTGCCATGTGT
GGTGATG
